>Addgene plasmid #169228 | TVBB C-term-mNeongreen-Puro | addgene full sequence | sequence record 332682 | Addgene NGS Result
TTTTAAATCAATCTAAAGTATATATGAGTAAACTTGGTCTGACAGTTACCAATGCTTAATCAGTGAGGCA
CCTATCTCAGCGATCTGTCTATTTCGTTCATCCATAGTTGCCTGACTCCCCGTCGTGTAGATAACTACGA
TACGGGAGGGCTTACCATCTGGCCCCAGTGCTGCAATGATACCGCGAGACCCACGCTCACCGGCTCCAGA
TTTATCAGCAATAAACCAGCCAGCCGGAAGGGCCGAGCGCAGAAGTGGTCCTGCAACTTTATCCGCCTCC
ATCCAGTCTATTAATTGTTGCCGGGAAGCTAGAGTAAGTAGTTCGCCAGTTAATAGTTTGCGCAACGTTG
TTGCCATTGCTACAGGCATCGTGGTGTCACGCTCGTCGTTTGGTATGGCTTCATTCAGCTCCGGTTCCCA
ACGATCAAGGCGAGTTACATGATCCCCCATGTTGTGCAAAAAAGCGGTTAGCTCCTTCGGTCCTCCGATC
GTTGTCAGAAGTAAGTTGGCCGCAGTGTTATCACTCATGGTTATGGCAGCACTGCATAATTCTCTTACTG
TCATGCCATCCGTAAGATGCTTTTCTGTGACTGGTGAGTACTCAACCAAGTCATTCTGAGAATAGTGTAT
GCGGCGACCGAGTTGCTCTTGCCCGGCGTCAATACGGGATAATACCGCGCCACATAGCAGAACTTTAAAA
GTGCTCATCATTGGAAAACGTTCTTCGGGGCGAAAACTCTCAAGGATCTTACCGCTGTTGAGATCCAGTT
CGATGTAACCCACTCGTGCACCCAACTGATCTTCAGCATCTTTTACTTTCACCAGCGTTTCTGGGTGAGC
AAAAACAGGAAGGCAAAATGCCGCAAAAAAGGGAATAAGGGCGACACGGAAATGTTGAATACTCATACTC
TTCCTTTTTCAATATTATTGAAGCATTTATCAGGGTTATTGTCTCATGAGCGGATACATATTTGAATGTA
TTTAGAAAAATAAACAAATAGGGGTTCCGCGCACATTTCCCCGAAAAGTGCCACCTGATGCGGTGTGAAA
TACCGCACAGATGCGTAAGGAGAAAATACCGCTACGGAAGAGCGCGATCGCGTTTAAAGGCTCTTCAGGC
GGAGGCGGCAGCGCCAGCGTGAGCAAGGGCGAGGAGGATAACATGGCCTCTCTCCCAGCGACACATGAGT
TACACATCTTTGGCTCTATCAACGGTGTGGACTTTGACATGGTGGGTCAGGGAACCGGAAATCCAAATGA
TGGTTATGAGGAGTTAAATCTGAAGTCAACCAAGGGTGACCTCCAGTTCTCTCCTTGGATTCTGGTCCCT
CATATCGGGTATGGCTTCCATCAGTACCTGCCTTACCCTGACGGGATGTCTCCTTTCCAGGCCGCCATGG
TAGATGGCTCTGGATACCAAGTCCATAGAACAATGCAGTTTGAAGATGGTGCCTCCCTTACTGTTAATTA
CAGATACACATACGAGGGAAGCCATATCAAAGGAGAGGCCCAGGTGAAGGGGACTGGTTTCCCTGCTGAC
GGTCCTGTGATGACCAACTCGCTGACCGCTGCGGACTGGTGCAGGTCGAAGAAAACTTACCCCAACGACA
AAACCATCATCAGTACCTTTAAGTGGAGTTACACCACTGGAAATGGCAAAAGATACCGGAGCACTGCGAG
AACCACTTACACTTTTGCCAAGCCAATGGCGGCTAACTATCTGAAGAACCAGCCGATGTACGTGTTCCGT
AAGACGGAGCTCAAGCACTCCAAGACCGAGCTCAACTTCAAGGAGTGGCAAAAGGCCTTTACCGATGTGA
TGGGCATGGACGAGCTGTACAAGGGAAGCGGAGCGACGAATTTTAGTCTACTGAAACAAGCGGGAGACGT
GGAGGAAAACCCTGGACCTATGACCGAGTACAAGCCCACGGTGCGCCTCGCCACCAGAGACGACGTCCCT
AGAGCCGTAAGAACCCTCGCCGCCGCTTTTGCCGACTACCCTGCCACAAGACACACCGTCGATCCGGACA
GGCACATCGAGAGAGTCACCGAGCTGCAAGAACTCTTCCTCACGAGGGTCGGGCTCGACATCGGAAAGGT
GTGGGTCGCGGACGACGGAGCCGCGGTGGCTGTCTGGACCACGCCTGAGAGTGTCGAAGCAGGGGCAGTG
TTCGCCGAAATCGGCCCAAGAATGGCCGAATTGTCTGGTTCCCGGCTGGCAGCTCAGCAACAGATGGAAG
GCCTCCTGGCGCCACACCGGCCTAAGGAGCCCGCGTGGTTCCTGGCTACAGTTGGAGTTTCACCAGATCA
TCAGGGAAAGGGTCTGGGCTCTGCTGTCGTGCTCCCAGGAGTGGAAGCTGCTGAGAGAGCCGGGGTGCCT
GCCTTCCTGGAGACCTCTGCGCCTAGGAATCTCCCCTTCTACGAGAGACTCGGCTTCACCGTCACCGCCG
ACGTCGAGGTGCCCGAAGGACCGCGCACCTGGTGCATGACCCGCAAGCCCGGTGCCTGACGAAGAGCGTT
TAAACGCGAACCGGCTCTTCGAATTCCTCGCTCACTGACTCGCTGCGCTCGGTCGTTCGGCTGCGGCGAG
CGGTATCAGCTCACTCAAAGGCGGTAATACGGTTATCCACAGAATCAGGGGATAACGCAGGAAAGAACAT
GTGAGCAAAAGGCCAGCAAAAGGCCAGGAACCGTAAAAAGGCCGCGTTGCTGGCGTTTTTCCATAGGCTC
CGCCCCCCTGACGAGCATCACAAAAATCGACGCTCAAGTCAGAGGTGGCGAAACCCGACAGGACTATAAA
GATACCAGGCGTTTCCCCCTGGAAGCTCCCTCGTGCGCTCTCCTGTTCCGACCCTGCCGCTTACCGGATA
CCTGTCCGCCTTTCTCCCTTCGGGAAGCGTGGCGCTTTCTCATAGCTCACGCTGTAGGTATCTCAGTTCG
GTGTAGGTCGTTCGCTCCAAGCTGGGCTGTGTGCACGAACCCCCCGTTCAGCCCGACCGCTGCGCCTTAT
CCGGTAACTATCGTCTTGAGTCCAACCCGGTAAGACACGACTTATCGCCACTGGCAGCAGCCACTGGTAA
CAGGATTAGCAGAGCGAGGTATGTAGGCGGTGCTACAGAGTTCTTGAAGTGGTGGCCTAACTACGGCTAC
ACTAGAAGAACAGTATTTGGTATCTGCGCTCTGCTGAAGCCAGTTACCTTCGGAAAAAGAGTTGGTAGCT
CTTGATCCGGCAAACAAACCACCGCTGGTAGCGGTGGTTTTTTTGTTTGCAAGCAGCAGATTACGCGCAG
AAAAAAAGGATCTCAAGAAGATCCTTTGATCTTTTCTACGGGGTCTGACGCTCAGTGGAACGAAAACTCA
CGTTAAGGGATTTTGGTCATGAGATTATCAAAAAGGATCTTCACCTAGATCCTTTTAAATTAAAAATGAA
G
Features (pLannotate 1.2.2; 6 found; start..end, strand, type, name):
     46..906     -  CDS            AmpR: β-lactamase; bla; confers resistance to ampicillin, carbenicillin, and related antibiotics
    907..1011    -  promoter       AmpR promoter: bla
   1038..1082    +  misc_feature   bom (fragment): basis of mobility region from pBR322
   1139..1843    +  CDS            mNeonGreen: mNeonGreen is a basic (constitutively fluorescent) green/yellow fluorescent protein published in 2013, derived from Branchiostoma lanceolatum. It is reported to be a very rapidly-maturing monomer with moderate acid sensitivity.
   1910..2506    +  CDS            pac: PUAC_STRAD - Protein predicted: Swiss-Prot protein existence level 4. Detoxification of puromycin. From Streptomyces alboniger.
   2718..3306    -  rep_origin     ori: high-copy-number ColE1/pMB1/pBR322/pUC origin of replication
