[The description below was written by a language model from this plasmid's Addgene catalogue record and pLannotate feature annotations shown in this document.]
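Description:
TVBB C-term-mNeongreen-Puro is a 3,431 bp targeting vector backbone designed as a starting point for building donor templates that knock in a fluorescent tag at the C-terminus of a chosen gene. It rests on a deliberately minimal, PCR-amplified bacterial backbone of about 2 kb that carries little more than the β-lactamase gene with its own promoter for ampicillin selection and a ColE1-type origin of replication, plus a short annotated fragment of the pBR322 bom region. The repository lists the plasmid as low copy, although the annotation software classes the origin within the high-copy ColE1/pMB1/pUC family. No eukaryotic promoter is annotated in the plasmid.

The roughly 1.5 kb synthetic insert, assembled by Gibson cloning, encodes a linker followed by the monomeric green/yellow fluorescent protein mNeonGreen, a P2A self-cleaving peptide, and the puromycin N-acetyltransferase gene (pac). The cassette is described as flanked on each side by paired SapI sites. SapI is a type IIS enzyme that cuts outside its recognition sequence, so these sites presumably allow seamless insertion of locus-specific homology arms upstream and downstream of the tag, though the record does not spell out the procedure. The linker, P2A and SapI sites are stated in the catalogue entry but are not individually annotated in the feature table. With no promoter of its own, the cassette would depend on in-frame integration at the target locus. The endogenous promoter then drives the mNeonGreen-tagged protein, and P2A releases the puromycin resistance enzyme as a separate polypeptide, so drug selection enriches for correctly expressing knock-in cells. The associated publication concerns fluorescent gene tagging in human organoids without double-strand DNA cleavage.
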