Addgene plasmid #169228: TVBB C-term-mNeongreen-Puro
Purpose: Targeting vector backbone to support a knock-in of Linker-mNeongreen-P2A-Puro at the C-terminus of a target locus
Depositing lab: Hugo Snippert. Depositing organization: University Medical Centre Utrecht. Publication: Efficient and error-free fluorescent gene tagging in human organoids without double-strand DNA cleavage. Bollen Y, Hageman JH, van Leenen P, Derks LLM, Ponsioen B, Buissant des Amorie JR, Verlaan-Klink I, van den Bos M, Terstappen LWMM, van Boxtel R, Snippert HJG. PLoS Biol. 2022 Jan 28;20(1):e3001527. doi: 10.1371/journal.pbio.3001527. PubMed 35089911.
Backbone
  Vector backbone: Minimalistic Amp + ColE1 backbone
  Backbone size w/o insert (bp): 1969
  Total vector size (bp): 3431
  Modifications to backbone: PCR amplified minimalistic backbone segment
  Vector type: Targeting vector backbone
  Selectable markers: Puromycin
Growth in bacteria
  Bacterial resistance: Ampicillin, 100 μg/mL
  Growth temperature: 37°C
  Growth strain: DH5alpha
  Growth instructions: Grow at 30C for a few hours after overnight growth at 37C to amplify the plasmid copy number
  Copy number: Low Copy
Gene/Insert
  Gene/Insert name: Double SapI flanked mNeongreen-P2A-Puro
  Species: Synthetic
  Insert size (bp): 1462
  Cloning method: Gibson Cloning
  Sequencing primers: 5′ caaataggggttccgcgcac; 3′ ttaccgcctttgagtgagctga
Terms and licenses: Academic/Nonprofit Terms; Industry Terms: Not Available to Industry
How to cite: TVBB C-term-mNeongreen-Puro was a gift from Hugo Snippert (Addgene plasmid # 169228 ; http://n2t.net/addgene:169228 ; RRID:Addgene_169228)
